LOCUS       Exported 8630 bp ds-DNA circular SYN 12-MAY-2021
DEFINITION  Mammalian expression of Nup133 fused at its carboxyl-terminus to
            mEGFP with no linker and a total net fusion of (-8 amino acids) .
ACCESSION   .
VERSION     .
KEYWORDS    Nup133_mEGFP(-8a)
SOURCE      synthetic DNA construct
  ORGANISM  synthetic DNA construct
REFERENCE   1 (bases 1 to 8630)
  TITLE     Simon lab plasmids
REFERENCE   2 (bases 1 to 8630)
  AUTHORS   .
  TITLE     Direct Submission
  JOURNAL   Exported May 12, 2021 from SnapGene Server 1.1.58
            http://www.snapgene.com
FEATURES             Location/Qualifiers
     source          1..8630
                     /organism="synthetic DNA construct"
                     /mol_type="other DNA"
     enhancer        293..596
                     /label=CMV enhancer
                     /note="human cytomegalovirus immediate early enhancer"
     promoter        597..800
                     /label=CMV promoter
                     /note="human cytomegalovirus (CMV) immediate early
                     promoter"
     primer_bind     751..771
                     /label=CMV-F
                     /note="Human CMV immediate early promoter, forward primer"
     primer_bind     797..821
                     /label=LNCX
                     /note="Human CMV promoter, forward primer"
     primer_bind     926..942
                     /label=M13 rev
                     /note="common sequencing primer, one of multiple similar
                     variants"
     primer_bind     926..942
                     /label=M13 Reverse
                     /note="In lacZ gene. Also called M13-rev"
     promoter        953..971
                     /label=SP6 promoter
                     /note="promoter for bacteriophage SP6 RNA polymerase"
     primer_bind     953..970
                     /label=SP6
                     /note="SP6 promoter, forward primer"
     protein_bind    972..996
                     /gene="mutant version of attB"
                     /label=attB1
                     /bound_moiety="BP Clonase(TM)"
                     /note="recombination site for the Gateway(R) BP reaction"
     primer_bind     complement(4607..4628)
                     /label=EGFP-N
                     /note="EGFP, reverse primer"
     primer_bind     complement(4868..4887)
                     /label=EXFP-R
                     /note="For distinguishing EGFP variants, reverse primer"
     primer_bind     5215..5236
                     /label=EGFP-C
                     /note="EGFP, forward primer"
     protein_bind    complement(5326..5350)
                     /gene="mutant version of attB"
                     /label=attB2
                     /bound_moiety="BP Clonase(TM)"
                     /note="recombination site for the Gateway(R) BP reaction"
     primer_bind     complement(5351..5370)
                     /label=T7
                     /note="T7 promoter, forward primer"
     promoter        complement(5352..5370)
                     /label=T7 promoter
                     /note="promoter for bacteriophage T7 RNA polymerase"
     primer_bind     complement(5381..5398)
                     /label=M13 Forward
                     /note="In lacZ gene. Also called M13-F20 or M13 (-21)
                     Forward"
     primer_bind     complement(5381..5397)
                     /label=M13 fwd
                     /note="common sequencing primer, one of multiple similar
                     variants"
     primer_bind     complement(5390..5412)
                     /label=M13/pUC Forward
                     /note="In lacZ gene"
     polyA_signal    5802..5936
                     /label=SV40 poly(A) signal
                     /note="SV40 polyadenylation signal"
     primer_bind     complement(5839..5858)
                     /label=SV40pA-R
                     /note="SV40 polyA, reverse primer"
     primer_bind     5893..5912
                     /label=EBV-rev
                     /note="SV40 polyA terminator, reverse primer"
     rep_origin      6062..6516
                     /direction=RIGHT
                     /label=f1 ori
                     /note="f1 bacteriophage origin of replication; arrow
                     indicates direction of (+) strand synthesis"
     primer_bind     complement(6149..6168)
                     /label=F1ori-R
                     /note="F1 origin, reverse primer"
     primer_bind     6358..6379
                     /label=F1ori-F
                     /note="F1 origin, forward primer"
     CDS             6803..7663
                     /codon_start=1
                     /gene="bla"
                     /product="beta-lactamase"
                     /label=AmpR
                     /note="confers resistance to ampicillin, carbenicillin, and
                     related antibiotics"
                     /translation="MSIQHFRVALIPFFAAFCLPVFAHPETLVKVKDAEDQLGARVGYI
                     ELDLNSGKILESFRPEERFPMMSTFKVLLCGAVLSRIDAGQEQLGRRIHYSQNDLVEYS
                     PVTEKHLTDGMTVRELCSAAITMSDNTAANLLLTTIGGPKELTAFLHNMGDHVTRLDRW
                     EPELNEAIPNDERDTTMPVAMATTLRKLLTGELLTLASRQQLIDWMEADKVAGPLLRSA
                     LPAGWFIADKSGAGERGSRGIIAALGPDGKPSRIVVIYTTGSQATMDERNRQIAEIGAS
                     LIKHW"
     primer_bind     complement(7021..7040)
                     /label=Amp-R
                     /note="Ampicillin resistance gene, reverse primer"
     protein_bind    complement(7765..7798)
                     /label=loxP
                     /bound_moiety="Cre recombinase"
                     /note="Cre-mediated recombination occurs in the 8-bp core
                     sequence (GCATACAT)."
     rep_origin      7876..8464
                     /direction=RIGHT
                     /label=ori
                     /note="high-copy-number ColE1/pMB1/pBR322/pUC origin of
                     replication"
     primer_bind     8365..8384
                     /label=pBR322ori-F
                     /note="pBR322 origin, forward primer"
     primer_bind     8618..5
                     /label=L4440
                     /note="L4440 vector, forward primer"
ORIGIN
        1 gcgaggaagc ggaagagcgc ccaatacgca aaccgcctct ccccgcgcgt tggccgattc
       61 attaatgcag agcttgcaat tcgcgctttt tcaatattat tgaagcattt atcagggtta
      121 ttgtctcatg agcggataca tatttgaatg tatttagaaa aataaacaaa taggggttcc
      181 gcgcacattt ccccgaaaag tgccacctga cgtctaagaa accattatta tcatgacatt
      241 aacctataaa aataggcgta ttacgaggcc ctttcacgca ttagatgcat gtcgttacat
      301 aacttacggt aaatggcccg cctggctgac cgcccaacga cccccgccca ttgacgtcaa
      361 taatgacgta tgttcccata gtaacgccaa tagggacttt ccattgacgt caatgggtgg
      421 agtatttacg gtaaactgcc cacttggcag tacatcaagt gtatcatatg ccaagtacgc
      481 cccctattga cgtcaatgac ggtaaatggc ccgcctggca ttatgcccag tacatgacct
      541 tatgggactt tcctacttgg cagtacatct acgtattagt catcgctatt accatggtga
      601 tgcggttttg gcagtacatc aatgggcgtg gatagcggtt tgactcacgg ggatttccaa
      661 gtctccaccc cattgacgtc aatgggagtt tgttttggca ccaaaatcaa cgggactttc
      721 caaaatgtcg taacaactcc gccccattga cgcaaatggg cggtaggcgt gtacggtggg
      781 aggtctatat aagcagagct cgtttagtga accgtcagat cgcctggaga cgccatccac
      841 gctgttttga cctccataga agacaccggg accgatccag cctccggact ctagcctagg
      901 ccgcgggacg gataacaatt tcacacagga aacagctatg accattaggc ctatttaggt
      961 gacactatag aacaagtttg tacaaaaaag caggctggta ccggtccgga attcccggga
     1021 tatcgtcgac ccacgcgtcc gttaagttcc gcgcgcaggc caggctgcaa cctgacggcc
     1081 agatccctcg ctgtcctagt cgctgctcct tggagtcatg ttcccagccg ccccttctcc
     1141 gcggaccccg ggtaccgggt cccgaagggg cccgctggcc ggactcgggc ccggctccac
     1201 gccccggacg gctagcagga agggtctgcc cctggggtct gcagtcagct ccccagtgct
     1261 cttctcgccg gtcggccggc gtagctcgct aagctcgcgg ggaacaccaa cacgaatgtt
     1321 cccacaccac tccataactg agtctgtgaa ctatgatgtg aaaacgtttg gatcttctct
     1381 tcctgttaaa gtcatggaag ccctaacatt ggctgaagtc gatgaccagc tgaccattaa
     1441 catagatgaa ggtggatggg cttgtctggt gtgcaaagag aagctcatta tttggaagat
     1501 tgctctgtca cctattacta agttatccgt ttgcaaagaa cttcagctgc cacctagtga
     1561 tttccactgg agtgccgact tagtggctct ttcttactct tctccctcag gtgaagcaca
     1621 ttctactcag gctgttgctg tcatggttgc caccagagaa ggatctatcc gctattggcc
     1681 aagccttgct ggtgaagata cctacacaga ggcttttgta gattcgggag gtgataagac
     1741 ttacagtttc ctaacagcag tgcagggagg aagttttatt ttgtcttcat caggaagcca
     1801 actaattcgg ttgatacctg agagctcagg aaagattcat cagcatatcc tgcctcaggg
     1861 gcaaggcatg ctttcaggaa ttggtcgaaa agtttcttct ctttttggaa ttttatctcc
     1921 tagtagtgat ctcacacttt caagtgttct ctgggataga gagagatcaa gcttttatag
     1981 cctgacgagt tcaaacatca gtaaatggga attagatgat tcttcagaaa agcatgcata
     2041 cagttgggat ataaatagag ccctgaagga aaacattacc gatgctattt ggggatctga
     2101 aagtaactat gaagctatta aagaaggagt caacattcga tatttggact ttaagcaaaa
     2161 ctgtgatggg ctggtgattt tggcagcagc atggcactca gcagacaatc catgtctcat
     2221 ctattactct ctgataacaa tagaagataa tggttgccaa atgtcagatg cagttactgt
     2281 agaagtcact caatataatc caccttttca gtctgaagac ctgattttgt gtcagttgac
     2341 ggtcccaaac ttttcaaacc agactgccta tctgtataac gaaagtgctg tctatgtgtg
     2401 ctccacagga actgggaaat tttctcttcc ccaggagaaa attgtcttta atgcacaagg
     2461 agatagtgtt ttaggtgctg gtgcctgtgg tggtgttcct atcatttttt ctagaaacag
     2521 tggactggtg tctattactt caagggaaaa tgtgtctata ttggcagaag acttggaagg
     2581 gtctttagca tcttcagttg ctggaccaaa cagtgagagt atgatttttg agaccactac
     2641 aaagaatgaa actatagccc aggaagataa aatcaagttg ctgaaagctg cctttctgca
     2701 atactgcaga aaagatttag gtcatgctca aatggtggtt gatgagctct tttcctctca
     2761 ctctgatttg gattctgatt ctgaactaga cagggcagtt acccaaatca gtgtagacct
     2821 gatggatgac tacccagcat ctgacccacg gtgggctgag tctgtccctg aggaagcacc
     2881 tgggttcagc aatacgtcac tgattatcct tcaccagcta gaagacaaga tgaaagctca
     2941 ctcttttctt atggacttta ttcatcaagt tggcttattt ggacgtctag gcagttttcc
     3001 agttagaggg acaccgatgg ccactcgact gttgctctgt gagcatgccg aaaagctgtc
     3061 agccgccatt gttctcaaga accaccactc ccggctttct gaccttgtca acacagccat
     3121 attgattgct ttgaacaaga gggagtatga aatcccatcc aacctgactc ctgcagatgt
     3181 ctttttcagg gaggtatccc aagtagatac catctgtgag tgcttactgg agcatgagga
     3241 gcaagtcttg agggatgcac ctatggattc cattgaatgg gctgaagtgg tgatcaatgt
     3301 gaacaatatt ctcaaggata tgctgcaggc tgctagtcat tatcgccaaa atagaaactc
     3361 tttgtataga agagaagaat cactagaaaa agaacctgaa tatgttccat ggacggcaac
     3421 aagtggtcct ggtggcatcc gaacggtaat aatacgccag catgagattg tcctgaaggt
     3481 ggcttatcca caggcagaca gcaacctccg aaacatcgtg accgagcagc tggtagccct
     3541 gatcgattgc ttcctggatg gttatgtttc tcagcttaag tctgtggata aatccagtaa
     3601 tcgggaaaga tatgacaatc tggagatgga atacctacag aaaagatcag atctcttatc
     3661 tcctcttctt tcactaggcc agtacctgtg ggctgcttct ctagcagaga aatactgtga
     3721 ctttgatata ttggtacaaa tgtgtgagca gactgacaac cagagccgac tccagcgcta
     3781 catgacccag tttgctgatc agaatttttc agactttctc ttccgttggt atctggagaa
     3841 aggaaagcga ggcaaattat tatctcagcc catttctcag catggacagt tggcaaattt
     3901 tttgcaagct catgaacatc tcagctggtt acatgaaatt aatagccaag aattagaaaa
     3961 ggctcatgca acacttctgg gtttggcaaa tatggaaact cgttactttg caaagaagaa
     4021 aacccttctt ggcttgagta aattggctgc attagcttca gacttttcag aggatatgct
     4081 acaagaaaaa attgaagaaa tggctgagca ggagcgcttt ctactgcatc aggagaccct
     4141 acctgaacag ctgctggcgg agaaacagct aaatctcagt gcgatgccag tattgactgc
     4201 accacaactc attggtctat atatctgtga agaaaataga agagctaatg aatatgattt
     4261 caagaaagct ttggacttgt tggaatatat tgatgaggaa gaagatataa atataaatga
     4321 tctaaaactg gaaatccttt gcaaagctct tcagagagat aactggtcca gttctgatgg
     4381 caaagatgat ccaattgaag tatctaaaga cagtatattt gtgaagatct tacagaaact
     4441 tttaaaagat ggcattcagc tcagtgagta cttaccggag gtgaaagacc tgctacaagc
     4501 ggatcagctt ggaagcttaa agtccaatcc ttacttcgag tttgttttga aagcaaatta
     4561 tgaatattat gttcagggag agctgttcac cggggtggtg cccatcctgg tcgagctgga
     4621 cggcgacgta aacggccaca agttcagcgt gtccggcgag ggcgagggcg atgccaccta
     4681 cggcaagctg accctgaagt tcatctgcac caccggcaag ctgcccgtgc cctggcccac
     4741 cctcgtgacc accctgacct acggcgtgca gtgcttcagc cgctaccccg accacatgaa
     4801 gcagcacgac ttcttcaagt ccgccatgcc cgaaggctac gtccaggagc gcaccatctt
     4861 cttcaaggac gacggcaact acaagacccg cgccgaggtg aagttcgagg gcgacaccct
     4921 ggtgaaccgc atcgagctga agggcatcga cttcaaggag gacggcaaca tcctggggca
     4981 caagctggag tacaactaca acagccacaa cgtctatatc atggccgaca agcagaagaa
     5041 cggcatcaag gtgaacttca agatccgcca caacatcgag gacggcagcg tgcagctcgc
     5101 cgaccactac cagcagaaca cccccatcgg cgacggcccc gtgctgctgc ccgacaacca
     5161 ctacctgagc acccagtccg ccctgagcaa agaccccaac gagaagcgcg atcacatggt
     5221 cctgctggag ttcgtgaccg ccgccgggat cactctcggc atggacgagc tgtacaagta
     5281 agcggccgct ctagagtatc cctcgagggg cccaagctta cgcgtaccca gctttcttgt
     5341 acaaagtggt ccctatagtg agtcgtatta taagctaggc actggccgtc gttttacaac
     5401 gtcgtgactg ggaaaactgc tagcttggga tctttgtgaa ggaaccttac ttctgtggtg
     5461 tgacataatt ggacaaacta cctacagaga tttaaagctc taaggtaaat ataaaatttt
     5521 taagtgtata atgtgttaaa ctagctgcat atgcttgctg cttgagagtt ttgcttactg
     5581 agtatgattt atgaaaatat tatacacagg agctagtgat tctaattgtt tgtgtatttt
     5641 agattcacag tcccaaggct catttcaggc ccctcagtcc tcacagtctg ttcatgatca
     5701 taatcagcca taccacattt gtagaggttt tacttgcttt aaaaaacctc ccacacctcc
     5761 ccctgaacct gaaacataaa atgaatgcaa ttgttgttgt taacttgttt attgcagctt
     5821 ataatggtta caaataaagc aatagcatca caaatttcac aaataaagca tttttttcac
     5881 tgcattctag ttgtggtttg tccaaactca tcaatgtatc ttatcatgtc tggatcgatc
     5941 ctgcattaat gaatcggcca acgcgcgggg agaggcggtt tgcgtattgg ctggcgtaat
     6001 agcgaagagg cccgcaccga tcgcccttcc caacagttgc gcagcctgaa tggcgaatgg
     6061 gnnnnnnnnn nnnnnnnnnn nnnnnnnnnn nnnnnnnnnn nnnnnnnnnn nnnnnnnnnn
     6121 nnnnnnnnnn nnnnnnnnnn nnnnnnnnnn nnnnnnnnnn nnnnnnnnnn nnnnnnnnnn
     6181 nnnnncnnnn nnnnnnnnnn nnnnnnnnnn nnnnnnnnnn nnnnnnnnnn nnnnnnnnnn
     6241 nnnnnnnnnn nnnnnnnnnn nnnnnnnnnn nnnnnnnann nnnnnnnnnn nnnnnnnnnn
     6301 nnnnnnnnnn nnnnnnnnnn nnnnnnncct ttgacgttgg agtccacgtt cttaatagtg
     6361 gactcttgtt ccaaactgga acaacactca accctatctc ggtctattct tttgatttat
     6421 aagggatttt gccgatttcg gcctattggt taaaaaatga gctgatttaa caaaaattta
     6481 acgcgaattt taacaaaata ttaacgctta caatttaggt ggcacttttc ggggaaatgt
     6541 gcgcggaacc cctatttgtt tatttttcta aatacattca aatatgtatc cgctcatgcc
     6601 aggtcttgga ctggtgagaa cggcttgctc ggcagcttcg atgtgtgctg gagggagaat
     6661 aaaggtctaa gatgtgcgat agagggaagt cgcattgaat tatgtgctgt gtagggatcg
     6721 ctggtatcaa atatgtgtgc ccacccctgg catgagacaa taaccctgat aaatgcttca
     6781 ataatattga aaaaggaaga gtatgagtat tcaacatttc cgtgtcgccc ttattccctt
     6841 ttttgcggca ttttgccttc ctgtttttgc tcacccagaa acgctggtga aagtaaaaga
     6901 tgctgaagat cagttgggtg cacgagtggg ttacatcgaa ctggatctca acagcggtaa
     6961 gatccttgag agttttcgcc ccgaagaacg ttttccaatg atgagcactt ttaaagttct
     7021 gctatgtggc gcggtattat cccgtattga cgccgggcaa gagcaactcg gtcgccgcat
     7081 acactattct cagaatgact tggttgagta ctcaccagtc acagaaaagc atcttacgga
     7141 tggcatgaca gtaagagaat tatgcagtgc tgccataacc atgagtgata acactgcggc
     7201 caacttactt ctgacaacga tcggaggacc gaaggagcta accgcttttt tgcacaacat
     7261 gggggatcat gtaactcgcc ttgatcgttg ggaaccggag ctgaatgaag ccataccaaa
     7321 cgacgagcgt gacaccacga tgcctgtagc aatggcaaca acgttgcgca aactattaac
     7381 tggcgaacta cttactctag cttcccggca acaattaata gactggatgg aggcggataa
     7441 agttgcagga ccacttctgc gctcggccct tccggctggc tggtttattg ctgataaatc
     7501 tggagccggt gagcgtgggt ctcgcggtat cattgcagca ctggggccag atggtaagcc
     7561 ctcccgtatc gtagttatct acacgacggg gagtcaggca actatggatg aacgaaatag
     7621 acagatcgct gagataggtg cctcactgat taagcattgg taactgtcag accaagttta
     7681 ctcatatata ctttagattg atttaaaact tcatttttaa tttaaaagga tctaggtgaa
     7741 gatccttttt gataatctca tgccataact tcgtataatg tatgctatac gaagttatgg
     7801 catgaccaaa atcccttaac gtgagttttc gttccactga gcgtcagacc ccgtagaaaa
     7861 gatcaaagga tcttcttgag atcctttttt tctgcgcgta atctgctgct tgcaaacaaa
     7921 aaaaccaccg ctaccagcgg tggtttgttt gccggatcaa gagctaccaa ctctttttcc
     7981 gaaggtaact ggcttcagca gagcgcagat accaaatact gttcttctag tgtagccgta
     8041 gttaggccac cacttcaaga actctgtagc accgcctaca tacctcgctc tgctaatcct
     8101 gttaccagtg gctgctgcca gtggcgataa gtcgtgtctt accgggttgg actcaagacg
     8161 atagttaccg gataaggcgc agcggtcggg ctgaacgggg ggttcgtgca cacagcccag
     8221 cttggagcga acgacctaca ccgaactgag atacctacag cgtgagctat gagaaagcgc
     8281 cacgcttccc gaagggagaa aggcggacag gtatccggta agcggcaggg tcggaacagg
     8341 agagcgcacg agggagcttc cagggggaaa cgcctggtat ctttatagtc ctgtcgggtt
     8401 tcgccacctc tgacttgagc gtcgattttt gtgatgctcg tcaggggggc ggagcctatg
     8461 gaaaaacgcc agcaacgcgg cctttttacg gttcctggcc ttttgctggc cttttgctca
     8521 catgttcttt cctgcgttat cccctgattc tgtggataac cgtattaccg cctttgagtg
     8581 agctgatacc gctcgccgca gccgaacgac cgagcgcagc gagtcagtga
//
