[The description below was written by a language model from this plasmid's Addgene catalogue record and the feature table of its GenBank file.]
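Description:
Nup133_mEGFP(-8a) is an 8,630 bp circular mammalian expression plasmid encoding the human nucleoporin NUP133 fused at its carboxyl terminus to monomeric EGFP. The backbone is not named in the record. The feature table shows a high-copy ColE1/pUC-type origin for propagation in E. coli, a beta-lactamase gene for ampicillin selection, and an f1 phage origin that can support single-stranded DNA production. No mammalian selection marker is annotated, which suggests the plasmid suits transient transfection.

Expression is driven by the human cytomegalovirus immediate-early enhancer and promoter, and transcripts are terminated by an SV40 polyadenylation signal. The fusion coding sequence is not annotated as a feature, but it evidently lies between the Gateway attB1 and attB2 sites, where EGFP-specific primer sites mark the 3' portion. SP6 and T7 phage promoters and M13 primer sites flank this region. These elements, together with a single loxP site near the origin, appear to be carried over from the parent vector and have no stated role in the design. The record gives Gibson assembly as the cloning method.

The defining feature is the junction. Nup133 and mEGFP are joined with no linker, and the stated net fusion of minus eight amino acids indicates that residues were trimmed at the boundary rather than added. The record does not say which residues were removed from either partner. A shortened, linkerless junction of this kind would be expected to hold the fluorescent protein more rigidly relative to the nucleoporin, and the "a" suffix suggests this plasmid is one of a set of junction variants. The record gives no application beyond mammalian expression of the fusion, which would label Nup133 at nuclear pore complexes for fluorescence imaging.
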