Addgene plasmid #163417: Nup133_mEGFP(-8a)
Purpose: Mammalian expression of Nup133 fused at its carboxyl-terminus to mEGFP with no linker and a total net fusion of (-8 amino acids)
Depositing lab: Sanford Simon.
Backbone
  Vector backbone: Unspecified
  Vector type: Mammalian Expression
Growth in bacteria
  Bacterial resistance: Ampicillin, 100 μg/mL
  Growth temperature: 37°C
  Growth strain: DH5alpha
  Copy number: High Copy
Gene/Insert
  Gene/Insert name: Nup133 (alt names: GAMOS8; hNUP133)
  Species: H. sapiens (human)
  Entrez Gene: NUP133 (a.k.a. GAMOS8, NPHS18, hNUP133)
  Promoter: CMV
  Tag / fusion protein: mEGFP (C terminal on insert)
  Cloning method: Gibson Cloning
Terms and licenses: Academic/Nonprofit Terms; Industry Terms: Not Available to Industry
How to cite: Nup133_mEGFP(-8a) was a gift from Sanford Simon (Addgene plasmid # 163417 ; http://n2t.net/addgene:163417 ; RRID:Addgene_163417)
